Addgene plasmid #46594: AB.pCCL.sin.cPPT.U6.miR-17-Decoy.hPGK.GFP.WPRE
Depositing lab: Brian Brown. Depositing organization: Icahn School of Medicine at Mount Sinai. Publication: High-throughput assessment of microRNA activity and function using microRNA sensor and decoy libraries. Mullokandov G, Baccarini A, Ruzo A, Jayaprakash AD, Tung N, Israelow B, Evans MJ, Sachidanandam R, Brown BD. Nat Methods. 2012 Jul 1;9(8):840-6. doi: 10.1038/nmeth.2078. PubMed 22751203.
Backbone
  Vector backbone: AB.pCCLsin.PPT.U6.hPGK.GFP.wpre
  Backbone size w/o insert (bp): 8233
  Vector type: Lentiviral
  Selectable markers: eGFP
Growth in bacteria
  Bacterial resistance: Ampicillin, 100 μg/mL
  Growth temperature: 37°C
  Growth strain: Stbl3
  Copy number: High Copy
Gene/Insert
  Gene/Insert name: miR-17 Decoy (alt name: 8260)
  Species: H. sapiens (human), M. musculus (mouse)
  Insert size (bp): 83
  Entrez Gene: MIR17 (a.k.a. MIR17-5p, MIR91, MIRN17, MIRN91, hsa-mir-17, miR-17, miR17-3p, miRNA17, miRNA91); Mir17 (a.k.a. Mirn17, mir-17, mmu-mir-17)
  Promoter: hU6
  Cloning method: Restriction Enzyme; 5′ cloning site BsmBI (destroyed during cloning); 3′ cloning site BsmBI (destroyed during cloning)
  Sequencing primers: 5′ CATAATAGCAACAGACATAC; 3′ pBluescriptSK_primer
Terms and licenses: Academic/Nonprofit Terms; Industry Terms: Not Available to Industry
Depositor comments: Depositor Website: http://www.mountsinai.org/profiles/brian-d-brown/ Please cite Mullokandov, Baccarini, Ruzo et al. Nature Methods 2013.
How to cite: AB.pCCL.sin.cPPT.U6.miR-17-Decoy.hPGK.GFP.WPRE was a gift from Brian Brown (Addgene plasmid # 46594 ; http://n2t.net/addgene:46594 ; RRID:Addgene_46594)
