[The description below was written by a language model from this plasmid's Addgene catalogue record.]
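Description:
AB.pCCL.sin.cPPT.U6.miR-17-Decoy.hPGK.GFP.WPRE is a lentiviral transfer plasmid built on the pCCL self-inactivating (sin) backbone, designed to deliver a microRNA inhibitor ("decoy") against miR-17 into mammalian cells. It is maintained in bacteria as a high-copy plasmid under ampicillin selection. The recorded host is a recombination-deficient strain of the kind commonly used to keep lentiviral repeat sequences stable. The empty backbone is listed at about 8.2 kb. No feature table accompanies the record, so the layout described here is inferred from the construct name and catalogue fields.

The payload is an 83 bp miR-17 decoy insert placed under the human U6 promoter, a Pol III promoter suited to high-level expression of short non-coding RNAs. It was cloned through BsmBI sites that were destroyed in the process. A decoy transcript of this kind carries target sites complementary to the microRNA, so that it sequesters miR-17 and relieves repression of the microRNA's natural targets. The record lists both human and mouse miR-17 as relevant genes. A separate cassette uses the human PGK promoter to drive GFP (eGFP), which is the only marker for transduced cells, as no drug resistance marker for mammalian cells is listed. The central polypurine tract (cPPT) improves transduction efficiency, and the WPRE enhances expression of the GFP transcript. The sin design disables LTR promoter activity after integration, leaving expression to the internal promoters.

The construct comes from a collection of microRNA sensor and decoy vectors developed for high-throughput assessment of microRNA activity and function. It is typically used for stable loss-of-function studies of miR-17.
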