>Addgene plasmid #46594 | AB.pCCL.sin.cPPT.U6.miR-17-Decoy.hPGK.GFP.WPRE | depositor partial sequence | sequence record 65891 | miR-17 Decoy
CATCAACCTACCTGCACTGATAGCACTTTGCAAGTATTCTGGTCACAGAATACAACCTACCTGCACTGAT
AGCACTTTGCAAG
