>Addgene plasmid #46594 | AB.pCCL.sin.cPPT.U6.miR-17-Decoy.hPGK.GFP.WPRE | depositor partial sequence | sequence record 65892 | empty backbone
AATGCTTCAATAATATTGAAAAAGGAAGAGTATGAGTATTCAACATTTCCGTGTCGCCCTTATTCCCTTT
TTTGCGGCATTTTGCCTTCCTGTTTTTGCTCACCCAGAAACGCTGGTGAAAGTAAAAGATGCTGAAGATC
AGTTGGGTGCACGAGTGGGTTACATCGAACTGGATCTCAACAGCGGTAAGATCCTTGAGAGTTTTCGCCC
CGAAGAACGTTTTCCAATGATGAGCACTTTTAAAGTTCTGCTATGTGGCGCGGTATTATCCCGTATTGAC
GCCGGGCAAGAGCAACTCGGTCGCCGCATACACTATTCTCAGAATGACTTGGTTGAGTACTCACCAGTCA
CAGAAAAGCATCTTACGGATGGCATGACAGTAAGAGAATTATGCAGTGCTGCCATAACCATGAGTGATAA
CACTGCGGCCAACTTACTTCTGACAACGATCGGAGGACCGAAGGAGCTAACCGCTTTTTTGCACAACATG
GGGGATCATGTAACTCGCCTTGATCGTTGGGAACCGGAGCTGAATGAAGCCATACCAAACGACGAGCGTG
ACACCACGATGCCTGTAGCAATGGCAACAACGTTGCGCAAACTATTAACTGGCGAACTACTTACTCTAGC
TTCCCGGCAACAATTAATAGACTGGATGGAGGCGGATAAAGTTGCAGGACCACTTCTGCGCTCGGCCCTT
CCGGCTGGCTGGTTTATTGCTGATAAATCTGGAGCCGGTGAGCGTGGGTCTCGCGGTATCATTGCAGCAC
TGGGGCCAGATGGTAAGCCCTCCCGTATCGTAGTTATCTACACGACGGGGAGTCAGGCAACTATGGATGA
ACGAAATAGACAGATCGCTGAGATAGGTGCCTCACTGATTAAGCATTGGTAACTGTCAGACCAAGTTTAC
TCATATATACTTTAGATTGATTTAAAACTTCATTTTTAATTTAAAAGGATCTAGGTGAAGATCCTTTTTG
ATAATCTCATGACCAAAATCCCTTAACGTGAGTTTTCGTTCCACTGAGCGTCAGACCCCGTAGAAAAGAT
CAAAGGATCTTCTTGAGATCCTTTTTTTCTGCGCGTAATCTGCTGCTTGCAAACAAAAAAACCACCGCTA
CCAGCGGTGGTTTGTTTGCCGGATCAAGAGCTACCAACTCTTTTTCCGAAGGTAACTGGCTTCAGCAGAG
CGCAGATACCAAATACTGTCCTTCTAGTGTAGCCGTAGTTAGGCCACCACTTCAAGAACTCTGTAGCACC
GCCTACATACCTCGCTCTGCTAATCCTGTTACCAGTGGCTGCTGCCAGTGGCGATAAGTCGTGTCTTACC
GGGTTGGACTCAAGACGATAGTTACCGGATAAGGCGCAGCGGTCGGGCTGAACGGGGGGTTCGTGCACAC
AGCCCAGCTTGGAGCGAACGACCTACACCGAACTGAGATACCTACAGCGTGAGCTATGAGAAAGCGCCAC
GCTTCCCGAAGGGAGAAAGGCGGACAGGTATCCGGTAAGCGGCAGGGTCGGAACAGGAGAGCGCACGAGG
GAGCTTCCAGGGGGAAACGCCTGGTATCTTTATAGTCCTGTCGGGTTTCGCCACCTCTGACTTGAGCGTC
GATTTTTGTGATGCTCGTCAGGGGGGCGGAGCCTATGGAAAAACGCCAGCAACGCGGCCTTTTTACGGTT
CCTGGCCTTTTGCTGGCCTTTTGCTCACATGTTCTTTCCTGCGTTATCCCCTGATTCTGTGGATAACCGT
ATTACCGCCTTTGAGTGAGCTGATACCGCTCGCCGCAGCCGAACGACCGAGCGCAGCGAGTCAGTGAGCG
AGGAAGCGGAAGAGCGCCCAATACGCAAACCGCCTCTCCCCGCGCGTTGGCCGATTCATTAATGCAGCTG
GCACGACAGGTTTCCCGACTGGAAAGCGGGCAGTGAGCGCAACGCAATTAATGTGAGTTAGCTCACTCAT
TAGGCACCCCAGGCTTTACACTTTATGCTTCCGGCTCGTATGTTGTGTGGAATTGTGAGCGGATAACAAT
TTCACACAGGAAACAGCTATGACCATGATTACGCCAAGCGCGCAATTAACCCTCACTAAAGGGAACAAAA
GCTGGAGCTGCAAGCTTGGCCATTGCATACGTTGTATCCATATCATAATATGTACATTTATATTGGCTCA
TGTCCAACATTACCGCCATGTTGACATTGATTATTGACTAGTTATTAATAGTAATCAATTACGGGGTCAT
TAGTTCATAGCCCATATATGGAGTTCCGCGTTACATAACTTACGGTAAATGGCCCGCCTGGCTGACCGCC
CAACGACCCCCGCCCATTGACGTCAATAATGACGTATGTTCCCATAGTAACGCCAATAGGGACTTTCCAT
TGACGTCAATGGGTGGAGTATTTACGGTAAACTGCCCACTTGGCAGTACATCAAGTGTATCATATGCCAA
GTACGCCCCCTATTGACGTCAATGACGGTAAATGGCCCGCCTGGCATTATGCCCAGTACATGACCTTATG
GGACTTTCCTACTTGGCAGTACATCTACGTATTAGTCATCGCTATTACCATGGTGATGCGGTTTTGGCAG
TACATCAATGGGCGTGGATAGCGGTTTGACTCACGGGGATTTCCAAGTCTCCACCCCATTGACGTCAATG
GGAGTTTGTTTTGGCACCAAAATCAACGGGACTTTCCAAAATGTCGTAACAACTCCGCCCCATTGACGCA
AATGGGCGGTAGGCGTGTACGGTGGGAGGTCTATATAAGCAGAGCTCGTTTAGTGAACCGGGGTCTCTCT
GGTTAGACCAGATCTGAGCCTGGGAGCTCTCTGGCTAACTAGGGAACCCACTGCTTAAGCCTCAATAAAG
CTTGCCTTGAGTGCTTCAAGTAGTGTGTGCCCGTCTGTTGTGTGACTCTGGTAACTAGAGATCCCTCAGA
CCCTTTTAGTCAGTGTGGAAAATCTCTAGCAGTGGCGCCCGAACAGGGACCTGAAAGCGAAAGGGAAACC
AGAGCTCTCTCGACGCAGGACTCGGCTTGCTGAAGCGCGCACGGCAAGAGGCGAGGGGCGGCGACTGGTG
AGTACGCCAAAAATTTTGACTAGCGGAGGCTAGAAGGAGAGAGATGGGTGCGAGAGCGTCAGTATTAAGC
GGGGGAGAATTAGATCGCGATGGGAAAAAATTCGGTTAAGGCCAGGGGGAAAGAAAAAATATAAATTAAA
ACATATAGTATGGGCAAGCAGGGAGCTAGAACGATTCGCAGTTAATCCTGGCCTGTTAGAAACATCAGAA
GGCTGTAGACAAATACTGGGACAGCTACAACCATCCCTTCAGACAGGATCAGAAGAACTTAGATCATTAT
ATAATACAGTAGCAACCCTCTATTGTGTGCATCAAAGGATAGAGATAAAAGACACCAAGGAAGCTTTAGA
CAAGATAGAGGAAGAGCAAAACAAAAGTAAGACCACCGCACAGCAAGCGGCCGCTGATCTTCAGACCTGG
AGGAGGAGATATGAGGGACAATTGGAGAAGTGAATTATATAAATATAAAGTAGTAAAAATTGAACCATTA
GGAGTAGCACCCACCAAGGCAAAGAGAAGAGTGGTGCAGAGAGAAAAAAGAGCAGTGGGAATAGGAGCTT
TGTTCCTTGGGTTCTTGGGAGCAGCAGGAAGCACTATGGGCGCAGCCTCAATGACGCTGACGGTACAGGC
CAGACAATTATTGTCTGGTATAGTGCAGCAGCAGAACAATTTGCTGAGGGCTATTGAGGCGCAACAGCAT
CTGTTGCAACTCACAGTCTGGGGCATCAAGCAGCTCCAGGCAAGAATCCTGGCTGTGGAAAGATACCTAA
AGGATCAACAGCTCCTGGGGATTTGGGGTTGCTCTGGAAAACTCATTTGCACCACTGCTGTGCCTTGGAA
TGCTAGTTGGAGTAATAAATCTCTGGAACAGATTTGGAATCACACGACCTGGATGGAGTGGGACAGAGAA
ATTAACAATTACACAAGCTTAATACACTCCTTAATTGAAGAATCGCAAAACCAGCAAGAAAAGAATGAAC
AAGAATTATTGGAATTAGATAAATGGGCAAGTTTGTGGAATTGGTTTAACATAACAAATTGGCTGTGGTA
TATAAAATTATTCATAATGATAGTAGGAGGCTTGGTAGGTTTAAGAATAGTTTTTGCTGTACTTTCTATA
GTGAATAGAGTTAGGCAGGGATATTCACCATTATCGTTTCAGACCCACCTCCCAACCCCGAGGGGACCCG
ACAGGCCCGAAGGAATAGAAGAAGAAGGTGGAGAGAGAGACAGAGACAGATCCATTCGATTAGTGAACGG
ATCTCGACGGTATCGGTTAACTTTTAAAAGAAAAGGGGGGATTGGGGGGTACAGTGCAGGGGAAAGAATA
GTAGACATAATAGCAACAGACATACAAACTAAAGAATTACAAAAACAAATTACAAAAATTCAAAATTTTA
TCGATCACGAGACTAGCCTCGAGAAGCTTGATATCGAATTCAAAAAAGACGGCGCTAGGATCATCGAGAC
GGTACCGTCTCCGATGATCCTAGCGCCGTCAAACAAGGCTTTTCTCCAAGGGATATTTATAGTCTCAAAA
CACACAATTACTTTACAGTTAGGGTGAGTTTCCTTTTGTGCTGTTTTTTAAAATAATAATTTAGTATTTG
TATCTCTTATAGAAATCCAAGCCTATCATGTAAAATGTAGCTAGTATTAAAAAGAACAGATTATCTGTCT
TTTATCGCACATTAAGCCTCTATAGTTACTAGGAAATATTATATGCAAATTAACCGGGGCAGGGGAGTAG
CCGAGCTTCTCCCACAAGTCTGTGCGAGGGGGCCGGCGCGGGCCTAGAGATGGCGGCGTCGGATGGATCC
ACTAGTTCTAGAGCGGCCATCGAATTCCCACGGGGTTGGGGTTGCGCCTTTTCCAAGGCAGCCCTGGGTT
TGCGCAGGGACGCGGCTGCTCTGGGCGTGGTTCCGGGAAACGCAGCGGCGCCGACCCTGGGTCTCGCACA
TTCTTCACGTCCGTTCGCAGCGTCACCCGGATCTTCGCCGCTACCCTTGTGGGCCCCCCGGCGACGCTTC
CTGCTCCGCCCCTAAGTCGGGAAGGTTCCTTGCGGTTCGCGGCGTGCCGGACGTGACAAACGGAAGCCGC
ACGACTCACTAGTACCCTCGCAGACGGACAGCGCCAGGGAGCAATGGCAGCGCGCCGACCGCGATGGGCT
GTGGCCAATAGCGGCTGCTCAGCGGGGCGCGCCGAGAGCAGCGGCCGGGAAGGGGCGGTGCGGGAGGCGG
GGTGTGGGGCGGTAGTGTGGGCCCTGTTCCTGCCCGCGCGGTGTTCCGCATTCTGCAAGCCTCCGGAGCG
CACGTCGGCAGTCGGCTCCCTCGTTGACCGAATCACCGACCTCTCTCCCCAGGGGGATCCACCGGTCGCC
ACCATGGTGAGCAAGGGCGAGGAGCTGTTCACCGGGGTGGTGCCCATCCTGGTCGAGCTGGACGGCGACG
TAAACGGCCACAAGTTCAGCGTGTCCGGCGAGGGCGAGGGCGATGCCACCTACGGCAAGCTGACCCTGAA
GTTCATCTGCACCACCGGCAAGCTGCCCGTGCCCTGGCCCACCCTCGTGACCACCCTGACCTACGGCGTG
CAGTGCTTCAGCCGCTACCCCGACCACATGAAGCAGCACGACTTCTTCAAGTCCGCCATGCCCGAAGGCT
ACGTCCAGGAGCGCACCATCTTCTTCAAGGACGACGGCAACTACAAGACCCGCGCCGAGGTGAAGTTCGA
GGGCGACACCCTGGTGAACCGCATCGAGCTGAAGGGCATCGACTTCAAGGAGGACGGCAACATCCTGGGG
CACAAGCTGGAGTACAACTACAACAGCCACAACGTCTATATCATGGCCGACAAGCAGAAGAACGGCATCA
AGGTGAACTTCAAGATCCGCCACAACATCGAGGACGGCAGCGTGCAGCTCGCCGACCACTACCAGCAGAA
CACCCCCATCGGCGACGGCCCCGTGCTGCTGCCCGACAACCACTACCTGAGCACCCAGTCCGCCCTGAGC
AAAGACCCCAACGAGAAGCGCGATCACATGGTCCTGCTGGAGTTCGTGACCGCCGCCGGGATCACTCTCG
GCATGGACGAGCTGTACAAGTAAAGCGGCCGCGTCGACAATCAACCTCTGGATTACAAAATTTGTGAAAG
ATTGACTGGTATTCTTAACTATGTTGCTCCTTTTACGCTATGTGGATACGCTGCTTTAATGCCTTTGTAT
CATGCTATTGCTTCCCGTATGGCTTTCATTTTCTCCTCCTTGTATAAATCCTGGTTGCTGTCTCTTTATG
AGGAGTTGTGGCCCGTTGTCAGGCAACGTGGCGTGGTGTGCACTGTGTTTGCTGACGCAACCCCCACTGG
TTGGGGCATTGCCACCACCTGTCAGCTCCTTTCCGGGACTTTCGCTTTCCCCCTCCCTATTGCCACGGCG
GAACTCATCGCCGCCTGCCTTGCCCGCTGCTGGACAGGGGCTCGGCTGTTGGGCACTGACAATTCCGTGG
TGTTGTCGGGGAAGCTGACGTCCTTTCCATGGCTGCTCGCCTGTGTTGCCACCTGGATTCTGCGCGGGAC
GTCCTTCTGCTACGTCCCTTCGGCCCTCAATCCAGCGGACCTTCCTTCCCGCGGCCTGCTGCCGGCTCTG
CGGCCTCTTCCGCGTCTTCGCCTTCGCCCTCAGACGAGTCGGATCTCCCTTTGGGCCGCCTCCCCGCCTG
GAATTCGAGCTCGGTACCTTTAAGACCAATGACTTACAAGGCAGCTGTAGATCTTAGCCACTTTTTAAAA
GAAAAGGGGGGACTGGAAGGGCTAATTCACTCCCAACGAAGACAAGATCTGCTTTTTGCTTGTACTGGGT
CTCTCTGGTTAGACCAGATCTGAGCCTGGGAGCTCTCTGGCTAACTAGGGAACCCACTGCTTAAGCCTCA
ATAAAGCTTGCCTTGAGTGCTTCAAGTAGTGTGTGCCCGTCTGTTGTGTGACTCTGGTAACTAGAGATCC
CTCAGACCCTTTTAGTCAGTGTGGAAAATCTCTAGCAGTAGTAGTTCATGTCATCTTATTATTCAGTATT
TATAACTTGCAAAGAAATGAATATCAGAGAGTGAGAGGAACTTGTTTATTGCAGCTTATAATGGTTACAA
ATAAAGCAATAGCATCACAAATTTCACAAATAAAGCATTTTTTTCACTGCATTCTAGTTGTGGTTTGTCC
AAACTCATCAATGTATCTTATCATGTCTGGCTCTAGCTATCCCGCCCCTAACTCCGCCCAGTTCCGCCCA
TTCTCCGCCCCATGGCTGACTAATTTTTTTTATTTATGCAGAGGCCGAGGCCGCCTCGGCCTCTGAGCTA
TTCCAGAAGTAGTGAGGAGGCTTTTTTGGAGGCCTAGGCTTTTGCGTCGAGACGTACCCAATTCGCCCTA
TAGTGAGTCGTATTACGCGCGCTCACTGGCCGTCGTTTTACAACGTCGTGACTGGGAAAACCCTGGCGTT
ACCCAACTTAATCGCCTTGCAGCACATCCCCCTTTCGCCAGCTGGCGTAATAGCGAAGAGGCCCGCACCG
ATCGCCCTTCCCAACAGTTGCGCAGCCTGAATGGCGAATGGCGCG
[124 nt withheld, positions 7676-7799]
C
[91 nt withheld, positions 7801-7891]
A
[49 nt withheld, positions 7893-7941]
CCTTTGACGTTGGAGTCCACGTTCTTT
[37 nt withheld, positions 7969-8005]
ACCCTATCTCGGTCTATTCTTTTGATTTATAAGGGATTTTGCCGATTTCGGCCTATTGGTTAAAAAATGA
GCTGATTTAACAAAAATTTAACGCGAATTTTAACAAAATATTAACGTTTACAATTTCC
