>Addgene plasmid #46594 | AB.pCCL.sin.cPPT.U6.miR-17-Decoy.hPGK.GFP.WPRE | addgene partial sequence | sequence record 66968 | pBluescript-SK 5'-tctagaactagtggatc-3'
CCGCGCCGGCCCCCTCGCACAGACTTGTGGGAGAAGCTCGGCTACTCCCCTGCCCCGGTTAATTTGCATA
TAATATTTCCTAGTAACTATAGAGGCTTAATGTGCGATAAAAGACAGATAATCTGTTCTTTTTAATACTA
GCTACATTTTACATGATAGGCTTGGATTTCTATAAGAGATACAAATACTAAATTATTATTTTAAAAAACA
GCACAAAAGGAAACTCACCCTAACTGTAAAGTAATTGTGTGTTTTGAGACTATAAATATCCCTTGGAGAA
AAGCCTTGTTTGACGGCGCTAGGATCATCAACCTACCTGCACTGATAGCACTTTGCAAGTATTCTGGTCA
CAGAATACAACCTACCTGCACTGATAGCACTTTGCAAGATGATCCTAGCGCCGTCTTTTTTGAATTCGAT
ATCAAGCTTCTCGAGGCTAGTCTCGTGATCGATAAAATTTTGAATTTTTGTAATTTGTTTTTGTAATTCT
TTAGTTTGTATGTCTGTTGCTATTATGTCTACTATTCTTTCCCCTGCACTGTACCCCCCAATCCCCCCTT
TTCTTTTAAAAGTTAACCGATACCG
